>Addgene plasmid #111536 | hC73S-pEGFP-N1 | addgene full sequence | sequence record 211633 | Addgene NGS Result
GTGATGCGGTTTTGGCAGTACATCAATGGGCGTGGATAGCGGTTTGACTCACGGGGATTTCCAAGTCTCC
ACCCCATTGACGTCAATGGGAGTTTGTTTTGGCACCAAAATCAACGGGACTTTCCAAAATGTCGTAACAA
CTCCGCCCCATTGACGCAAATGGGCGGTAGGCGTGTACGGTGGGAGGTCTATATAAGCAGAGCTGGTTTA
GTGAACCGTCAGATCCGCTAGCGCTACCGGACTCAGATCTCGAGCTCAAGCTTCGAATTCAAATGCCGGC
GGGCATGACGAAGCATGGCTCCCGCTCCACCAGCTCGCTGCCGCCCGAGCCCATGGAGATCGTGCGCAGC
AAGGCGTGCTCTCGGCGGGTCCGCCTCAACGTCGGGGGGCTGGCGCACGAGGTACTCTGGCGTACCCTGG
ACCGCCTGCCCCGCACGCGGCTGGGCAAGCTCCGCGACTGCAACACGCACGACTCGCTGCTCGAGGTGAG
CGATGACTACAGCCTCGACGACAACGAGTACTTCTTTGACCGCCACCCGGGCGCCTTCACCTCCATCCTC
AACTTCTACCGCACTGGGCGACTGCACATGATGGAGGAGATGTGCGCGCTCAGCTTCAGCCAAGAGCTCG
ACTACTGGGGCATCGACGAGATCTACCCGGAGTCCTGCTGCCAGGCCCGCTACCACCAGAAGAAAGAGCA
GATGAACGAGGAGCTCAAGCGTGAGGCCGAGACCCTACGGGAGCGGGAAGGCGAGGAGTTCGATAACACG
TGCTGCGCAGAGAAGAGGAAAAAACTCTGGGACCTACTGGAGAAGCCCAATTCCTCTGTGGCTGCCAAGA
TCCTTGCCATAATTTCCATCATGTTCATCGTCCTCTCCACCATTGCCCTGTCCCTCAACACGCTGCCTGA
GCTACAGAGCCTCGATGAGTTCGGCCAGTCCACAGACAACCCCCAGCTGGCCCACGTGGAGGCCGTGTGC
ATCGCATGGTTCACCATGGAGTACCTGCTGAGGTTCCTCTCCTCGCCCAAGAAGTGGAAGTTCTTCAAGG
GCCCACTCAATGCCATTGACTTGTTGGCCATTCTGCCATACTATGTCACCATTTTCCTCACCGAATCCAA
CAAGAGCGTGCTGCAATTCCAGAATGTCCGCCGCGTGGTCCAGATCTTCCGCATCATGCGCATTCTCCGC
ATCCTTAAGCTTGCACGCCACTCCACTGGCCTCCAGTCTCTGGGCTTCACTTTGCGGAGGAGCTACAATG
AGTTGGGCTTGCTCATCCTCTTCCTTGCCATGGGCATTATGATCTTCTCCAGCCTTGTCTTCTTTGCTGA
GAAGGATGAGGACGACACCAAGTTCAAAAGCATCCCAGCCTCTTTCTGGTGGGCCACCATCACCATGACT
ACTGTTGGGTATGGAGACATCTACCCCAAGACTCTCCTGGGGAAAATTGTTGGGGGACTCTGCTGCATTG
CAGGAGTCCTGGTGATTGCTCTTCCCATCCCCATCATCGTCAATAACTTCTCTGAGTTCTATAAGGAGCA
GAAGAGACAGGAGAAAGCAATCAAACGGCGAGAGGCTCTGGAGAGAGCCAAGAGGAATGGCAGCATCGTA
TCCATGAACATGAAGGATGCTTTTGCCCGGAGCATTGAGATGATGGACATTGTGGTTGAGAAAAATGGGG
AGAATATGGGTAAGAAAGACAAAGTACAAGATAACCACTTGTCTCCTAACAAATGGAAATGGACAAAGAG
GACACTGTCTGAAACCAGCTCAAGTAAGTCCTTTGAAACCAAGGAACAGGGATCCCCTGAAAAAGCCAGA
TCGTCTTCTAGTCCTCAGCACCTGAACGTTCAGCAGTTGGAAGACATGTACAATAAGATGGCCAAGACCC
AATCCCAACCCATCCTCAATACCAAGGAGTCAGCAGCACAGAGCAAACCAAAGGAAGAACTTGAAATGGA
GAGTATCCCCAGCCCCGTAGCCCCTCTGCCCACTCGCACAGAAGGGGTCATTGACATGCGAAGTATGTCA
AGCATTGATAGTTTCATTAGCTGTGCCACAGACTTCCCTGAGGCCACCAGATTCTCCCACAGCCCTTTGA
CATCACTCCCCAGCAAGACTGGGGGCAGCACAGCCCCAGAAGTGGGCTGGCGGGGAGCTCTGGGTGCCAG
TGGTGGTAGGTTTGTGGAGGCCAACCCCAGCCCTGATGCCAGCCAGCACTCTAGTTTCTTCATCGAGAGC
CCCAAGAGTTCCATGAAAACTAACAACCCTTTGAAGCTCCGAGCACTTAAAGTCAACTTCATGGAGGGTG
ACCCCAGTCCACTCCTCCCCGTTCTAGGGATGTACCATGACCCTCTCAGGAACCGGGGGAGTGCTGCGGC
TGCTGTCGCTGGACTGGAGTGTGCCACGCTTTTGGACAAGGCTGTGCTGAGCCCAGAGTCCTCCATCTAC
ACCACAGCAAGTGCTAAGACACCCCCCCGGTCTCCTGAGAAACACACAGCAATAGCGTTCAACTTTGAGG
CGGGTGTCCACCAGTACATTGACGCAGACACAGATGATGAGGGACAGCTGCTCTACAGTGTGGACTCCAG
CCCCCCCAAAAGCCTCCCTGGGAGCACCAGTCCGAAGTTCAGCACGGGGACAAGATCGGAGAAAAACCAC
TTTGAAAGCTCCCCTTTACCCACCTCCCCTAAGTTCTTAAGGCAGAACTGTATTTACTCCACAGAAGCAT
TGACTGGAAAAGGCCCCAGTGGTCAGGAAAAGTGCAAACTTGAGAACCACATCTCCCCTGACGTCCGTGT
GTTGCCAGGGGGAGGAGCCCATGGAAGCACACGAGATCAGAGCATCACGGTACCGCGGGCCCGGGATCCA
CCGGTCGCCACCATGGTGAGCAAGGGCGAGGAGCTGTTCACCGGGGTGGTGCCCATCCTGGTCGAGCTGG
ACGGCGACGTAAACGGCCACAAGTTCAGCGTGTCCGGCGAGGGCGAGGGCGATGCCACCTACGGCAAGCT
GACCCTGAAGTTCATCTGCACCACCGGCAAGCTGCCCGTGCCCTGGCCCACCCTCGTGACCACCCTGACC
TACGGCGTGCAGTGCTTCAGCCGCTACCCCGACCACATGAAGCAGCACGACTTCTTCAAGTCCGCCATGC
CCGAAGGCTACGTCCAGGAGCGCACCATCTTCTTCAAGGACGACGGCAACTACAAGACCCGCGCCGAGGT
GAAGTTCGAGGGCGACACCCTGGTGAACCGCATCGAGCTGAAGGGCATCGACTTCAAGGAGGACGGCAAC
ATCCTGGGGCACAAGCTGGAGTACAACTACAACAGCCACAACGTCTATATCATGGCCGACAAGCAGAAGA
ACGGCATCAAGGTGAACTTCAAGATCCGCCACAACATCGAGGACGGCAGCGTGCAGCTCGCCGACCACTA
CCAGCAGAACACCCCCATCGGCGACGGCCCCGTGCTGCTGCCCGACAACCACTACCTGAGCACCCAGTCC
GCCCTGAGCAAAGACCCCAACGAGAAGCGCGATCACATGGTCCTGCTGGAGTTCGTGACCGCCGCCGGGA
TCACTCTCGGCATGGACGAGCTGTACAAGTAAAGCGGCCGCGACTCTAGATCATAATCAGCCATACCACA
TTTGTAGAGGTTTTACTTGCTTTAAAAAACCTCCCACACCTCCCCCTGAACCTGAAACATAAAATGAATG
CAATTGTTGTTGTTAACTTGTTTATTGCAGCTTATAATGGTTACAAATAAAGCAATAGCATCACAAATTT
CACAAATAAAGCATTTTTTTCACTGCATTCTAGTTGTGGTTTGTCCAAACTCATCAATGTATCTTAAGGC
GTAAATTGTAAGCGTTAATATTTTGTTAAAATTCGCGTTAAATTTTTGTTAAATCAGCTCATTTTTTAAC
CAATAGGCCGAAATCGGCAAAATCCCTTATAAATCAAAAGAATAGACCGAGATAGGGT
[37 nt withheld, positions 3979-4015]
AAAGAACGTGGACTCCAACGTCAAAGG
[49 nt withheld, positions 4043-4091]
T
[91 nt withheld, positions 4093-4183]
G
[124 nt withheld, positions 4185-4308]
CAGGTGGCACTTTTCGGGGAAATGTGCGCGGAACCCCTATTTGTTTATTTTTCTAAATACATTCAAATAT
GTATCCGCTCATGAGACAATAACCCTGATAAATGCTTCAATAATATTGAAAAAGGAAGAGTCCTGAGGCG
GAAAGAACCAGCTGTGGAATGTGTGTCAGTTAGGGTGTGGAAAGTCCCCAGGCTCCCCAGCAGGCAGAAG
TATGCAAAGCATGCATCTCAATTAGTCAGCAACCAGGTGTGGAAAGTCCCCAGGCTCCCCAGCAGGCAGA
AGTATGCAAAGCATGCATCTCAATTAGTCAGCAACCATAGTCCCGCCCCTAACTCCGCCCATCCCGCCCC
TAACTCCGCCCAGTTCCGCCCATTCTCCGCCCCATGGCTGACTAATTTTTTTTATTTATGCAGAGGCCGA
GGCCGCCTCGGCCTCTGAGCTATTCCAGAAGTAGTGAGGAGGCTTTTTTGGAGGCCTAGGCTTTTGCAAA
GATCGATCAAGAGACAGGATGAGGATCGTTTCGCATGATTGAACAAGATGGATTGCACGCAGGTTCTCCG
GCCGCTTGGGTGGAGAGGCTATTCGGCTATGACTGGGCACAACAGACAATCGGCTGCTCTGATGCCGCCG
TGTTCCGGCTGTCAGCGCAGGGGCGCCCGGTTCTTTTTGTCAAGACCGACCTGTCCGGTGCCCTGAATGA
ACTGCAAGACGAGGCAGCGCGGCTATCGTGGCTGGCCACGACGGGCGTTCCTTGCGCAGCTGTGCTCGAC
GTTGTCACTGAAGCGGGAAGGGACTGGCTGCTATTGGGCGAAGTGCCGGGGCAGGATCTCCTGTCATCTC
ACCTTGCTCCTGCCGAGAAAGTATCCATCATGGCTGATGCAATGCGGCGGCTGCATACGCTTGATCCGGC
TACCTGCCCATTCGACCACCAAGCGAAACATCGCATCGAGCGAGCACGTACTCGGATGGAAGCCGGTCTT
GTCGATCAGGATGATCTGGACGAAGAGCATCAGGGGCTCGCGCCAGCCGAACTGTTCGCCAGGCTCAAGG
CGAGCATGCCCGACGGCGAGGATCTCGTCGTGACCCATGGCGATGCCTGCTTGCCGAATATCATGGTGGA
AAATGGCCGCTTTTCTGGATTCATCGACTGTGGCCGGCTGGGTGTGGCGGACCGCTATCAGGACATAGCG
TTGGCTACCCGTGATATTGCTGAAGAGCTTGGCGGCGAATGGGCTGACCGCTTCCTCGTGCTTTACGGTA
TCGCCGCTCCCGATTCGCAGCGCATCGCCTTCTATCGCCTTCTTGACGAGTTCTTCTGAGCGGGACTCTG
GGGTTCGAAATGACCGACCAAGCGACGCCCAACCTGCCATCACGAGATTTCGATTCCACCGCCGCCTTCT
ATGAAAGGTTGGGCTTCGGAATCGTTTTCCGGGACGCCGGCTGGATGATCCTCCAGCGCGGGGATCTCAT
GCTGGAGTTCTTCGCCCACCCTAGGGGGAGGCTAACTGAAACACGGAAGGAGACAATACCGGAAGGAACC
CGCGCTATGACGGCAATAAAAAGACAGAATAAAACGCACGGTGTTGGGTCGTTTGTTCATAAACGCGGGG
TTCGGTCCCAGGGCTGGCACTCTGTCGATACCCCACCGAGACCCCATTGGGGCCAATACGCCCGCGTTTC
TTCCTTTTCCCCACCCCACCCCCCAAGTTCGGGTGAAGGCCCAGGGCTCGCAGCCAACGTCGGGGCGGCA
GGCCCTGCCATAGCCTCAGGTTACTCATATATACTTTAGATTGATTTAAAACTTCATTTTTAATTTAAAA
GGATCTAGGTGAAGATCCTTTTTGATAATCTCATGACCAAAATCCCTTAACGTGAGTTTTCGTTCCACTG
AGCGTCAGACCCCGTAGAAAAGATCAAAGGATCTTCTTGAGATCCTTTTTTTCTGCGCGTAATCTGCTGC
TTGCAAACAAAAAAACCACCGCTACCAGCGGTGGTTTGTTTGCCGGATCAAGAGCTACCAACTCTTTTTC
CGAAGGTAACTGGCTTCAGCAGAGCGCAGATACCAAATACTGTTCTTCTAGTGTAGCCGTAGTTAGGCCA
CCACTTCAAGAACTCTGTAGCACCGCCTACATACCTCGCTCTGCTAATCCTGTTACCAGTGGCTGCTGCC
AGTGGCGATAAGTCGTGTCTTACCGGGTTGGACTCAAGACGATAGTTACCGGATAAGGCGCAGCGGTCGG
GCTGAACGGGGGGTTCGTGCACACAGCCCAGCTTGGAGCGAACGACCTACACCGAACTGAGATACCTACA
GCGTGAGCTATGAGAAAGCGCCACGCTTCCCGAAGGGAGAAAGGCGGACAGGTATCCGGTAAGCGGCAGG
GTCGGAACAGGAGAGCGCACGAGGGAGCTTCCAGGGGGAAACGCCTGGTATCTTTATAGTCCTGTCGGGT
TTCGCCACCTCTGACTTGAGCGTCGATTTTTGTGATGCTCGTCAGGGGGGCGGAGCCTATGGAAAAACGC
CAGCAACGCGGCCTTTTTACGGTTCCTGGCCTTTTGCTGGCCTTTTGCTCACATGTTCTTTCCTGCGTTA
TCCCCTGATTCTGTGGATAACCGTATTACCGCCATGCATTAGTTATTAATAGTAATCAATTACGGGGTCA
TTAGTTCATAGCCCATATATGGAGTTCCGCGTTACATAACTTACGGTAAATGGCCCGCCTGGCTGACCGC
CCAACGACCCCCGCCCATTGACGTCAATAATGACGTATGTTCCCATAGTAACGCCAATAGGGACTTTCCA
TTGACGTCAATGGGTGGAGTATTTACGGTAAACTGCCCACTTGGCAGTACATCAAGTGTATCATATGCCA
AGTACGCCCCCTATTGACGTCAATGACGGTAAATGGCCCGCCTGGCATTATGCCCAGTACATGACCTTAT
GGGACTTTCCTACTTGGCAGTACATCTACGTATTAGTCATCGCTATTACCATG
Features (pLannotate 1.2.2; 16 found; start..end, strand, type, name):
      1..204     +  promoter       CMV promoter: human cytomegalovirus (CMV) immediate early promoter
    227..270     +  misc_feature   MCS (fragment): multiple cloning site
    273..2846    +  CDS            KCNB1: KCNB1_HUMAN - Experimental evidence at protein level: Swiss-Prot protein existence level 1. Voltage-gated potassium channel that mediates transmembrane potassium transport in excitable membranes, primarily in the brain, but also in the pancreas and cardiovascular system. Contributes to the regulation of the action potential (AP) repolarization, duration and frequency of repetitive AP firing in neurons, muscle cells and endocrine cells and plays a role in homeostatic attenuation of electrical excitability throughout the brain (PubMed:23161216). Plays also a role in the regulation of exocytosis
   2847..2875    +  misc_feature   MCS (fragment): multiple cloning site
   2883..3602    +  CDS            EGFP: the original enhanced GFP (Yang et al., 1996) mammalian codon-optimized
   3619..3702    +  CDS            large T antigen (fragment): large T antigen from SV40 (simian virus 40)
   3725..3846    +  polyA_signal   SV40 poly(A) signal: SV40 polyadenylation signal
   3880..4308    -  rep_origin     f1 ori (sequence partly withheld): f1 bacteriophage origin of replication; arrow indicates direction of (+) strand synthesis
   4335..4439    +  promoter       AmpR promoter: bla
   4441..4798    +  promoter       SV40 promoter: SV40 enhancer and early promoter
   4833..5627    +  CDS            NeoR/KanR: aminoglycoside phosphotransferase from Tn5; aph(3')-II (or nptII); confers resistance to neomycin, kanamycin, and G418 (Geneticin®)
   5648..5800    +  CDS            ble (fragment): BLE_KLEPN - Experimental evidence at protein level: Swiss-Prot protein existence level 1. Binding protein with a strong affinity to the bleomycin family of antibiotics. Binds to CL990; an antimitotic-antibiotic compound. From Klebsiella pneumoniae.
   5859..5906    +  polyA_signal   HSV TK poly(A) signal: herpes simplex virus thymidine kinase polyadenylation signal (Cole and Stacy, 1985)
   5997..6013    -  polyA_signal   bGH poly(A) signal (fragment): bovine growth hormone polyadenylation signal
   6235..6823    +  rep_origin     ori: high-copy-number ColE1/pMB1/pBR322/pUC origin of replication
   6998..7301    +  enhancer       CMV enhancer: human cytomegalovirus immediate early enhancer
