[The description below was written by a language model from this plasmid's Addgene catalogue record and pLannotate feature annotations shown in this document.]
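Description:
hC73S-pEGFP-N1 is a mammalian expression plasmid built on the Clontech pEGFP-N1 backbone that produces human KCNB1 (the Kv2.1 voltage-gated potassium channel) carrying a cysteine-to-serine substitution at position 73, fused at its C terminus to EGFP. The sequenced plasmid is about 7.3 kb. In bacteria it replicates from a high-copy ColE1/pUC-type origin and is selected with kanamycin. The same Tn5 aminoglycoside phosphotransferase gene (NeoR/KanR) is preceded by both a bacterial bla-type promoter and the SV40 enhancer/early promoter and is terminated by the HSV TK polyadenylation signal. It therefore also confers G418 resistance for selecting stably transfected mammalian cells. An f1 origin is present as well, allowing single-stranded DNA production. The short large T antigen, ble and bGH poly(A) fragments in the annotation appear to be partial matches within backbone sequence rather than functional elements.

The expression cassette is driven by the human cytomegalovirus immediate early enhancer and promoter, which span the numbering origin of the circular sequence. The KCNB1 coding sequence sits between two remnants of the multiple cloning site and is followed after a short linker region by mammalian codon-optimised EGFP, then the SV40 polyadenylation signal. The insert was introduced by restriction cloning, but the record does not state which sites were used. Because the channel is tagged with a fluorescent protein, the construct is intended for imaging the C73S mutant in transfected mammalian cells. The record does not describe the functional consequence of the mutation.
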