Addgene plasmid #111536: hC73S-pEGFP-N1
Purpose: Expresses human KCNB1 C73S in mammalian cells for imaging
Depositing lab: Federico Sesti.
Backbone
  Vector backbone: peGFP-N1
  Backbone manufacturer: Clontech
  Vector type: Mammalian Expression
  Selectable markers: Neomycin (select with G418)
Growth in bacteria
  Bacterial resistance: Kanamycin, 50 μg/mL
  Growth temperature: 37°C
  Growth strain: DH5alpha
  Copy number: High Copy
Gene/Insert
  Gene/Insert name: human C73S-Kv2.1 (alt name: KCNB1)
  Species: H. sapiens (human)
  Mutation: C73S
  Entrez Gene: KCNB1 (a.k.a. DRK1, Kv2.1)
  Promoter: CMV
  Tag / fusion protein: EGFP (C terminal on insert)
  Cloning method: Restriction Enzyme; 5′ cloning site Unknown (unknown if destroyed); 3′ cloning site Unknown (unknown if destroyed)
Terms and licenses: Academic/Nonprofit Terms; Industry Terms: Not Available to Industry
How to cite: hC73S-pEGFP-N1 was a gift from Federico Sesti (Addgene plasmid # 111536 ; http://n2t.net/addgene:111536 ; RRID:Addgene_111536)
